Addgene plasmid #222634: pLV-RhoB Sensor (PKN-L59Q)-IRES-Blast
Purpose: Rho reporter, sensor dead
Depositing lab: Arnold Hayer. Depositing organization: McGill University. Publication: Excitable Rho dynamics control cell shape and motility by sequentially activating ERM proteins and actomyosin contractility. Marshall-Burghardt S, Migueles-Ramirez RA, Lin Q, El Baba N, Saada R, Umar M, Mavalwala K, Hayer A. Sci Adv. 2024 Sep 6;10(36):eadn6858. doi: 10.1126/sciadv.adn6858. Epub 2024 Sep 6. PubMed 39241071.
Backbone
  Vector backbone: pLV-EF1a-IRES-Blast
  Backbone size w/o insert (bp): 8614
  Vector type: Lentiviral
  Selectable markers: Blasticidin
Growth in bacteria
  Bacterial resistance: Ampicillin, 100 μg/mL
  Growth temperature: 30°C
  Growth strain: NEB Stable
  Copy number: High Copy
Gene/Insert
  Gene/Insert name: RhoB Sensor (PKN-L59Q)
  Species: Synthetic
  Insert size (bp): 2502
  Mutation: PKN L59Q
  Promoter: EF1a
  Cloning method: Gibson Cloning
  Sequencing primers: 5′ EF-1a Forward; 3′ IRES-R
Terms and licenses: Academic/Nonprofit Terms; Industry Terms: Not Available to Industry
How to cite: pLV-RhoB Sensor (PKN-L59Q)-IRES-Blast was a gift from Arnold Hayer (Addgene plasmid # 222634 ; http://n2t.net/addgene:222634 ; RRID:Addgene_222634)
