[The description below was written by a language model from this plasmid's Addgene catalogue record and pLannotate feature annotations shown in this document.]
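Description:
pLV-RhoB Sensor (PKN-L59Q)-IRES-Blast is an HIV-1-based lentiviral transfer plasmid built on the pLV-EF1a-IRES-Blast backbone. It delivers a binding-deficient control version of a single-chain FRET reporter for Rho GTPase activity into mammalian cells. It is propagated in E. coli through a high-copy ColE1/pUC-type origin and an ampicillin resistance gene. The viral portion carries HIV-1 LTR sequences flanking the Ψ packaging signal with a gag fragment, the Rev response element, the cPPT/CTS and a WPRE. These elements support genome packaging, nuclear export of the vector RNA, transduction and transcript stability. Residual nef and rev fragments and an SV40 polyadenylation signal in the plasmid backbone are also annotated.

The payload is driven by the human EF-1α core promoter with its intron A. The synthetic insert of about 2.5 kb reads, in order, as a fragment of human PKN1 (the Rho-binding module), circularly permuted cp173Venus, a linker region that includes a segment matching ribosomal protein L9, mCerulean3 and full-length human RhoB. In sensors of this design, binding of active, GTP-loaded Rho to the PKN domain changes FRET between the cyan donor and the yellow acceptor. The L59Q substitution in PKN is recorded as making the sensor "dead", so the construct presumably serves as a negative control for separating genuine Rho signals from artefacts. Downstream, an EMCV IRES allows translation of the bsr blasticidin deaminase from the same transcript, so transduced cells can be selected with blasticidin. The two sequence records differ slightly in length (10,979 and 11,071 nt) but have the same overall annotated architecture, differing only in minor LTR/nef fragment calls.
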