Features (pLannotate 1.2.2; 27 found; start..end, strand, type, name):
    331..588     +  LTR            5' LTR (truncated): truncated 5' long terminal repeat (LTR) from HIV-1
    635..760     +  misc_feature   HIV-1 Ψ: packaging signal of human immunodeficiency virus type 1
    744..1082    +  CDS            HIV-1 gag (fragment): gag protein from human immunodeficiency virus 1; gag
   1257..1490    +  misc_feature   RRE: The Rev response element (RRE) of HIV-1 allows for Rev-dependent mRNA export from the nucleus to the cytoplasm.
   1867..1967    +  CDS            Rev (fragment): human immunodeficiency virus 1 (HIV-1) Rev protein; rev; enhances nuclear export of unspliced and incompletely spliced viral mRNAs
   1982..2097    +  misc_feature   cPPT/CTS: central polypurine tract and central termination sequence of HIV-1 (lacking the first T)
   2175..2386    +  promoter       EF-1α core promoter: core promoter for human elongation factor EF-1α
   2387..3325    +  intron         EF-1α intron A: intron upstream of the start codon of human EF-1α
   3467..3646    +  CDS            PKN1 (fragment): PKN1_HUMAN - Also known as PAK1, PKN, PRK1, PRKCL1. Experimental evidence at protein level: Swiss-Prot protein existence level 1. PKC-related serine/threonine-protein kinase involved in various processes such as regulation of the intermediate filaments of the actin cytoskeleton, cell migration, tumor cell invasion and transcription regulation. Part of a signaling cascade that begins with the activation of the adrenergic receptor ADRA1B and leads to the activation of MAPK14. Regulates the cytoskeletal network by phosphorylating proteins such as VIM and neurofilament proteins NEFH, NEFL and NEFM
   3650..4381    +  CDS            cp173Venus: circularly permuted form of the Venus yellow fluorescent protein (Nagai et al., 2004) efficient FRET acceptor for CFP
   4373..4438    +  CDS            rplI (fragment): RL9_GEOKA - Protein inferred from homology: Swiss-Prot protein existence level 3. Binds to the 23S rRNA. From Geobacillus kaustophilus (strain HTA426).
   4565..5248    +  CDS            mCerulean3: mCerulean3 is a basic (constitutively fluorescent) cyan fluorescent protein published in 2011, derived from Aequorea victoria. It is reported to be a somewhat slowly-maturing monomer with very low acid sensitivity.
   5255..5839    +  CDS            RHOB: RHOB_HUMAN - Also known as ARH6, ARHB. Experimental evidence at protein level: Swiss-Prot protein existence level 1. Mediates apoptosis in neoplastically transformed cells after DNA damage. Not essential for development but affects cell adhesion and growth factor signaling in transformed cells. Plays a negative role in tumorigenesis as deletion causes tumor formation. Involved in intracellular protein trafficking of a number of proteins. Targets PKN1 to endosomes and is involved in trafficking of the EGF receptor from late endosomes to lysosomes. Also required for stability and nuclear traffic
   5931..6492    +  misc_feature   IRES: internal ribosome entry site (IRES) of the encephalomyocarditis virus (EMCV)
   6501..6920    +  CDS            bsr: BSR_BACCE - Experimental evidence at protein level: Swiss-Prot protein existence level 1. Catalyzes the deamination of the cytosine moiety of the antibiotics blasticidin S, cytomycin and acetylblasticidin S. From Bacillus cereus.
   6947..7535    +  misc_feature   WPRE: woodchuck hepatitis virus posttranscriptional regulatory element
   7552..8070    +  CDS            nef (fragment): NEF_HV1BR - Experimental evidence at protein level: Swiss-Prot protein existence level 1. Extracellular Nef protein targets CD4(+) T-lymphocytes for apoptosis by interacting with CXCR4 surface receptors (PubMed:14990729). From Human immunodeficiency virus type 1 group M subtype B (isolate BRU/LAI) (HIV-1).
   8118..8375    +  LTR            5' LTR (truncated): truncated 5' long terminal repeat (LTR) from HIV-1
   8525..8547    -  protein_bind   lac operator (fragment): The lac repressor binds to the lac operator to inhibit transcription in E. coli. This inhibition can be relieved by adding lactose or isopropyl-β-D-thiogalactopyranoside (IPTG). lac repressor encoded by lacI
   8551..8581    -  promoter       lac promoter: promoter for the E. coli lac operon
   8596..8617    -  protein_bind   CAP binding site: CAP binding activates transcription in the presence of cAMP. E. coli catabolite activator protein
   8630..8722    -  CDS            lacI (fragment): lac repressor; lacI; The lac repressor binds to the lac operator to inhibit transcription in E. coli. This inhibition can be relieved by adding lactose or isopropyl-β-D-thiogalactopyranoside (IPTG).
   8905..9493    -  rep_origin     ori: high-copy-number ColE1/pMB1/pBR322/pUC origin of replication
   9664..10524   -  CDS            AmpR: β-lactamase; bla; confers resistance to ampicillin, carbenicillin, and related antibiotics
  10525..10629   -  promoter       AmpR promoter: bla
  10677..10811   +  polyA_signal   SV40 poly(A) signal: SV40 polyadenylation signal
  10979..289     +  LTR            3' LTR (fragment) (across the origin): 3' long terminal repeat (LTR) from HIV-1
>Addgene plasmid #222634 | pLV-RhoB Sensor (PKN-L59Q)-IRES-Blast | addgene full sequence | sequence record 439112 | Addgene NGS Result
GGAAGGGCTAATTCACTCCCAAAGAAGACAAGATATCCTTGATCTGTGGATCTACCACACACAAGGCTAC
TTCCCTGATTAGCAGAACTACACACCAGGGCCAGGGGTCAGATATCCACTGACCTTTGGATGGTGCTACA
AGCTAGTACCAGTTGAGCCAGATAAGGTAGAAGAGGCCAATAAAGGAGAGAACACCAGCTTGTTACACCC
TGTGAGCCTGCATGGGATGGATGACCCGGAGAGAGAAGTGTTAGAGTGGAGGTTTGACAGCCGCCTAGCA
TTTCATCACRKKRCHYGCKRYMAGGGACTTTCCGCTGGGGACTTTCCAGGGAGGCGTGGCCTGGGCGGGA
CTGGGGAGTGGCGAGCCCTCAGATCCTGCATATAAGCAGCTGCTTTTTGCCTGTACTGGGTCTCTCTGGT
TAGACCAGATCTGAGCCTGGGAGCTCTCTGGCTAACTAGGGAACCCACTGCTTAAGCCTCAATAAAGCTT
GCCTTGAGTGCTTCAAGTAGTGTGTGCCCGTCTGTTGTGTGACTCTGGTAACTAGAGATCCCTCAGACCC
TTTTAGTCAGTGTGGAAAATCTCTAGCAGTGGCGCCCGAACAGGGACTTGAAAGCGAAAGGGAAACCAGA
GGAGCTCTCTCGACGCAGGACTCGGCTTGCTGAAGCGCGCACGGCAAGAGGCGAGGGGCGGCGACTGGTG
AGTACGCCAAAAATTTTGACTAGCGGAGGCTAGAAGGAGAGAGATGGGTGCGAGAGCGTCAGTATTAAGC
GGGGGAGAATTAGATCGCGATGGGAAAAAATTCGGTTAAGGCCAGGGGGAAAGAAAAAATATAAATTAAA
ACATATAGTATGGGCAAGCAGGGAGCTAGAACGATTCGCAGTTAATCCTGGCCTGTTAGAAACATCAGAA
GGCTGTAGACAAATACTGGGACAGCTACAACCATCCCTTCAGACAGGATCAGAAGAACTTAGATCATTAT
ATAATACAGTAGCAACCCTCTATTGTGTGCATCAAAGGATAGAGATAAAAGACACCAAGGAAGCTTTAGA
CAAGATAGAGGAAGAGCAAAACAAAAGTAAGACCACCGCACAGCAAGCGGCCGGCCGCTGATCTTCAGAC
CTGGAGGAGGAGATATGAGGGACAATTGGAGAAGTGAATTATATAAATATAAAGTAGTAAAAATTGAACC
ATTAGGAGTAGCACCCACCAAGGCAAAGAGAAGAGTGGTGCAGAGAGAAAAAAGAGCAGTGGGAATAGGA
GCTTTGTTCCTTGGGTTCTTGGGAGCAGCAGGAAGCACTATGGGCGCAGCGTCAATGACGCTGACGGTAC
AGGCCAGACAATTATTGTCTGGTATAGTGCAGCAGCAGAACAATTTGCTGAGGGCTATTGAGGCGCAACA
GCATCTGTTGCAACTCACAGTCTGGGGCATCAAGCAGCTCCAGGCAAGAATCCTGGCTGTGGAAAGATAC
CTAAAGGATCAACAGCTCCTGGGGATTTGGGGTTGCTCTGGAAAACTCATTTGCACCACTGCTGTGCCTT
GGAATGCTAGTTGGAGTAATAAATCTCTGGAACAGATTTGGAATCACACGACCTGGATGGAGTGGGACAG
AGAAATTAACAATTACACAAGCTTAATACACTCCTTAATTGAAGAATCGCAAAACCAGCAAGAAAAGAAT
GAACAAGAATTATTGGAATTAGATAAATGGGCAAGTTTGTGGAATTGGTTTAACATAACAAATTGGCTGT
GGTATATAAAATTATTCATAATGATAGTAGGAGGCTTGGTAGGTTTAAGAATAGTTTTTGCTGTACTTTC
TATAGTGAATAGAGTTAGGCAGGGATATTCACCATTATCGTTTCAGACCCACCTCCCAACCCCGAGGGGA
CCCGACAGGCCCGAAGGAATAGAAGAAGAAGGTGGAGAGAGAGACAGAGACAGATCCATTCGATTAGTGA
ACGGATCTCGACGGTATCGCCTTTAAAAGAAAAGGGGGGATTGGGGGGTACAGTGCAGGGGAAAGAATAG
TAGACATAATAGCAACAGACATACAAACTAAAGAATTACAAAAACAAATTACAAAAATTCAAAATTTTCG
GGTTTATTACAGGGACAGCAGAGATCCAGTTTATCGATGAGGCCCTTTCGTCTTCACTCGAGGTGCCCGT
CAGTGGGCAGAGCGCACATCGCCCACAGTCCCCGAGAAGTTGGGGGGAGGGGTCGGCAATTGAACCGGTG
CCTAGAGAAGGTGGCGCGGGGTAAACTGGGAAAGTGATGTCGTGTACTGGCTCCGCCTTTTTCCCGAGGG
TGGGGGAGAACCGTATATAAGTGCAGTAGTCGCCGTGAACGTTCTTTTTCGCAACGGGTTTGCCGCCAGA
ACACAGGTAAGTGCCGTGTGTGGTTCCCGCGGGCCTGGCCTCTTTACGGGTTATGGCCCTTGCGTGCCTT
GAATTACTTCCACCTGGCTGCAGTACGTGATTCTTGATCCCGAGCTTCGGGTTGGAAGTGGGTGGGAGAG
TTCGAGGCCTTGCGCTTAAGGAGCCCCTTCGCCTCGTGCTTGAGTTGAGGCCTGGCCTGGGCGCTGGGGC
CGCCGCGTGCGAATCTGGTGGCACCTTCGCGCCTGTCTCGCTGCTTTCGATAAGTCTCTAGCCATTTAAA
ATTTTTGATGACCTGCTGCGACGCTTTTTTTCTGGCAAGATAGTCTTGTAAATGCGGGCCAAGATCTGCA
CACTGGTATTTCGGTTTTTGGGGCCGCGGGCGGCGACGGGGCCCGTGCGTCCCAGCGCACATGTTCGGCG
AGGCGGGGCCTGCGAGCGCGGCCACCGAGAATCGGACGGGGGTAGTCTCAAGCTGGCCGGCCTGCTCTGG
TGCCTGGCCTCGCGCCGCCGTGTATCGCCCCGCCCTGGGCGGCAAGGCTGGCCCGGTCGGCACCAGTTGC
GTGAGCGGAAAGATGGCCGCTTCCCGGCCCTGCTGCAGGGAGCTCAAAATGGAGGACGCGGCGCTCGGGA
GAGCGGGCGGGTGAGTCACCCACACAAAGGAAAAGGGCCTTTCCGTCCTCAGCCGTCGCTTCATGTGACT
CCACGGAGTACCGGGCGCCGTCCAGGCACCTCGATTAGTTCTCGAGCTTTTGGAGTACGTCGTCTTTAGG
TTGGGGGGAGGGGTTTTATGCGATGGAGTTTCCCCACACTGAGTGGGTGGAGACTGAAGTTAGGCCAGCT
TGGCACTTGATGTAATTCTCCTTGGAATTTGCCCTTTTTGAGTTTGGATCTTGGTTCATTCTCAAGCCTC
AGACAGTGGTTCAAAGTTTTTTTCTTCCATTTCAGGTGTCGTGAGGATCCATGGCACACCATCACCACCA
TCACGGATCTGGTTCTAGCCTGGGCCCCGTAGAGCTGCTGCTGCGGGGCTCCTCGCGCCGCCTCGACCTG
CTGCACCAGCAGCTGCAGGAGCTGCACGCCCACGGTTCTGGTTCCCTGCTAGAGCAGCTGGGCCTGGCCG
GGGCAGACCTGGCGGCCCCCGGGGTACAGCAGCAGCTGGAGCTGGAGCGGGAGCGGCTGCGGCGGGAAAT
CCGCAAGGAGCTGAAGCTGAAGGAGGGTGCTGAGAACCAGCGGCGGGCCACCACTGACCTGGGCCGCGGT
ACCGGTTCTGACGGCGGCGTGCAGCTCGCCGACCACTACCAGCAGAACACCCCCATCGGCGACGGCCCCG
TGCTGCTGCCCGACAACCACTACCTGAGCTACCAGTCCGCACTGAGCAAAGACCCCAACGAGAAGCGCGA
TCACATGGTCCTGCTGGAGTTCGTGACCGCCGCCGGGATCACTCTCGGCATGGACGAGCTGTACAAGGGT
TCTGGAAGTGGTTCTGTGAGCAAGGGCGAGGAGCTGTTCACCGGGGTGGTGCCCATCCTGGTCGAGCTGG
ACGGCGACGTAAACGGCCACAAGTTCAGCGTGTCCGGCGAGGGCGAGGGCGATGCCACCTACGGCAAGCT
GACCCTGAAGTTGATCTGCACCACCGGCAAGCTGCCCGTGCCCTGGCCCACCCTCGTGACCACCCTCGGC
TACGGCCTGCAGTGCTTCGCCCGCTACCCCGACCACATGAAGCAGCACGACTTCTTCAAGTCCGCCATGC
CCGAAGGCTACGTCCAGGAGCGCACCATCTTCTTCAAGGACGACGGCAACTACAAGACCCGCGCCGAGGT
GAAGTTCGAGGGCGACACCCTGGTGAACCGCATCGAGCTGAAGGGCATCGACTTCAAGGAGGACGGCAAC
ATCCTGGGGCACAAGCTGGAGTACAACTACAACAGCCACAACGTCTATATCACCGCCGACAAGCAGAAGA
ACGGCATCAAGGCAAACTTCAAGATCCGCCACAACATCGAGGGATCAGAAGCACAAAAGCAGAAGGAACA
GAGACAGGCAGCAGAGGAGCTGGCAAACGGATCGGAGGCTCAGAAACAAAAAGAGCAAAGGCAAGCTGCT
GAAGAACTAGCTAATGGTTCTGAGGCGCAAAAGCAGAAAGAACAACGTCAGGCCGCCGAAGAGTTAGCGA
ACGGATCCGGGAGTGTTTCCAAAGGGGAAGAATTGTTTACCGGCGTGGTCCCCATTCTCGTGGAACTTGA
TGGCGATGTGAATGGACACAAATTCTCCGTAAGCGGAGAGGGTGAGGGTGATGCTACTTACGGGAAGTTG
ACTCTTAAGTTTATTTGCACGACTGGGAAACTCCCCGTCCCTTGGCCTACTCTGGTGACTACACTGAGTT
GGGGAGTTCAATGCTTTGCCCGATATCCTGACCATATGAAACAGCATGACTTTTTTAAATCAGCTATGCC
TGAGGGGTATGTTCAGGAACGCACTATCTTTTTCAAAGACGATGGGAATTATAAAACCAGGGCTGAAGTG
AAATTTGAGGGTGACACACTGGTCAATCGAATCGAACTGAAAGGAATTGACTTTAAAGAAGATGGGAACA
TTCTTGGACACAAACTGGAATACAATGCGATCCACGGGAACGTGTACATCACTGCCGATAAACAGAAAAA
TGGGATCAAAGCCAATTTCGGACTTAATTGTAACATTGAAGATGGCAGTGTGCAACTTGCCGATCACTAT
CAGCAAAATACCCCGATCGGAGACGGACCTGTGCTCCTGCCAGATAACCATTATCTGAGTACGCAGTCTG
CACTCAGCAAGGACCCTAATGAGAAGAGAGACCATATGGTGCTCCTGGAATTTGTCACCGCTGCCGGCGC
TAGCGCGGCCATCCGCAAGAAGCTGGTGGTTGTGGGCGACGGCGCGTGTGGCAAGACGTGCCTGCTGATC
GTGTTCAGTAAGGACGAGTTCCCCGAGGTGTACGTGCCCACCGTCTTCGAGAACTATGTGGCCGACATTG
AGGTGGACGGCAAGCAGGTGGAGCTGGCGCTGTGGGACACGGCGGGCCAGGAGGACTACGACCGCCTGCG
GCCGCTCTCCTACCCGGACACCGACGTCATTCTCATGTGCTTCTCGGTGGACAGCCCGGACTCGCTGGAG
AACATCCCCGAGAAGTGGGTCCCCGAGGTGAAGCACTTCTGTCCCAATGTGCCCATCATCCTGGTGGCCA
ACAAAAAAGACCTGCGCAGCGACGAGCATGTCCGCACAGAGCTGGCCCGCATGAAGCAGGAACCCGTGCG
CACGGATGACGGCCGCGCCATGGCCGTGCGCATCCAAGCCTACGACTACCTCGAGTGCTCTGCCAAGACC
AAGGAAGGCGTGCGCGAGGTCTTCGAGACGGCCACGCGCGCCGCGCTGCAGAAGCGCTACGGCTCCCAGA
ACGGCTGCATCAACTGCTGCAAGGTGCTATGAGCGGCCGCTCTAGAGTCGACGGGCCGCGGTAACAATTG
TTAACTAACTTAAGCTAGCAACGGTTTCCCTCTAGCGGGATCAATTCCGCCCCCCCCCCCTAACGTTACT
GGCCGAAGCCGCTTGGAATAAGGCCGGTGTGCGTTTGTCTATATGTTATTTTCCACCATATTGCCGTCTT
TTGGCAATGTGAGGGCCCGGAAACCTGGCCCTGTCTTCTTGACGAGCATTCCTAGGGGTCTTTCCCCTCT
CGCCAAAGGAATGCAAGGTCTGTTGAATGTCGTGAAGGAAGCAGTTCCTCTGGAAGCTTCTTGAAGACAA
ACAACGTCTGTAGCGACCCTTTGCAGGCAGCGGAACCCCCCACCTGGCGACAGGTGCCTCTGCGGCCAAA
AGCCACGTGTATAAGATACACCTGCAAAGGCGGCACAACCCCAGTGCCACGTTGTGAGTTGGATAGTTGT
GGAAAGAGTCAAATGGCTCTCCTCAAGCGTATTCAACAAGGGGCTGAAGGATGCCCAGAAGGTACCCCAT
TGTATGGGATCTGATCTGGGGCCTCGGTGCACATGCTTTACATGTGTTTAGTCGAGGTTAAAAAAACGTC
TAGGCCCCCCGAACCACGGGGACGTGGTTTTCCTTTGAAAAACACGATAATACCATGGTCATGAAAACAT
TTAACATTTCTCAACAAGATCTAGAATTAGTAGAAGTAGCGACAGAGAAGATTACAATGCTTTATGAGGA
TAATAAACATCATGTGGGAGCGGCAATTCGTACGAAAACAGGAGAAATCATTTCGGCAGTACATATTGAA
GCGTATATAGGACGAGTAACTGTTTGTGCAGAAGCCATTGCGATTGGTAGTGCAGTTTCGAATGGACAAA
AGGATTTTGACACGATTGTAGCTGTTAGACACCCTTATTCTGACGAAGTAGATAGAAGTATTCGAGTGGT
AAGTCCTTGTGGTATGTGTAGGGAGTTGATTTCAGACTATGCACCAGATTGTTTTGTGTTAATAGAAATG
AATGGCAAGTTAGTCAAAACTACGATTGAAGAACTCATTCCACTCAAATATACCCGAAATTAACCCGGGC
GGGGCGCGTCTGGAACAATCAACCTCTGGATTACAAAATTTGTGAAAGATTGACTGGTATTCTTAACTAT
GTTGCTCCTTTTACGCTATGTGGATACGCTGCTTTAATGCCTTTGTATCATGCTATTGCTTCCCGTATGG
CTTTCATTTTCTCCTCCTTGTATAAATCCTGGTTGCTGTCTCTTTATGAGGAGTTGTGGCCCGTTGTCAG
GCAACGTGGCGTGGTGTGCACTGTGTTTGCTGACGCAACCCCCACTGGTTGGGGCATTGCCACCACCTGT
CAGCTCCTTTCCGGGACTTTCGCTTTCCCCCTCCCTATTGCCACGGCGGAACTCATCGCCGCCTGCCTTG
CCCGCTGCTGGACAGGGGCTCGGCTGTTGGGCACTGACAATTCCGTGGTGTTGTCGGGGAAGCTGACGTC
CTTTCCATGGCTGCTCGCCTGTGTTGCCACCTGGATTCTGCGCGGGACGTCCTTCTGCTACGTCCCTTCG
GCCCTCAATCCAGCGGACCTTCCTTCCCGCGGCCTGCTGCCGGCTCTGCGGCCTCTTCCGCGTCTTCGCC
TTCGCCCTCAGACGAGTCGGATCTCCCTTTGGGCCGCCTCCCCGCCTGGAATTAATTCTGCAGTCGAGAC
CTAGAAAAACATGGAGCAATCACAAGTAGCAATACAGCAGCTACCAATGCTGATTGTGCCTGGCTAGAAG
CACAAGAGGAGGAGGAGGTGGGTTTTCCAGTCACACCTCAGGTACCTTTAAGACCAATGACTTACAAGGC
AGCTGTAGATCTTAGCCACTTTTTAAAAGAAAAGAGGGGACTGGAAGGGCTAATTCACTCCCAACGAAGA
CAAGATATCCTTGATCTGTGGATCTACCACACACAAGGCTACTTCCCTGATTAGCAGAACTACACACCAG
GGCCAGGGGTCAGATATCCACTGACCTTTGGATGGTGCTACAAGCTAGTACCAGTTGAGCCAGATAAGGT
AGAAGAGGCCAATAAAGGAGAGAACACCAGCTTGTTACACCCTGTGAGCCTGCATGGGATGGATGACCCG
GAGAGAGAAGTGTTAGAGTGGAGGTTTGACAGCCGCCTAGCATTTCATCACGTGGCCCGAGAGCTGCATC
CGGAGTACTTCAAGAACTGCTGATATCGAGCTTGCTACAAGGGACTTTCCGCTGGGGACTTTCCAGGGAG
GCGTGGCCTGGGCGGGACTGGGGAGTGGCGAGCCCTCAGATCCTGCATATAAGCAGCTGCTTTTTGCCTG
TACTGGGTCTCTCTGGTTAGACCAGATCTGAGCCTGGGAGCTCTCTGGCTAACTAGGGAACCCACTGCTT
AAGCCTCAATAAAGCTTGCCTTGAGTGCTTCAAGTAGTGTGTGCCCGTCTGTTGTGTGACTCTGGTAACT
AGAGATCCCTCAGACCCTTTTAGTCAGTGTGGAAAATCTCTAGCAGTAGTAGTTCATGTCATCTTATTAT
TCAGTATTTATAACTTGCAAAGAAATGAATATCAGAGAGTGAGAGGCCTTGACATTGCTAGCGTTTACCG
TCGACCTCTAGCTAGAGCTTGGCGTAATCATGGTCATAGCTGTTTCCTGTGTGAAATTGTTATCCGCTCA
CAATTCCACACAACATACGAGCCGGAAGCATAAAGTGTAAAGCCTGGGGTGCCTAATGAGTGAGCTAACT
CACATTAATTGCGTTGCGCTCACTGCCCGCTTTCCAGTCGGGAAACCTGTCGTGCCAGCTGCATTAATGA
ATCGGCCAACGCGCGGGGAGAGGCGGTTTGCGTATTGGGCGCTCTTCCGCTTCCTCGCTCACTGACTCGC
TGCGCTCGGTCGTTCGGCTGCGGCGAGCGGTATCAGCTCACTCAAAGGCGGTAATACGGTTATCCACAGA
ATCAGGGGATAACGCAGGAAAGAACATGTGAGCAAAAGGCCAGCAAAAGGCCAGGAACCGTAAAAAGGCC
GCGTTGCTGGCGTTTTTCCATAGGCTCCGCCCCCCTGACGAGCATCACAAAAATCGACGCTCAAGTCAGA
GGTGGCGAAACCCGACAGGACTATAAAGATACCAGGCGTTTCCCCCTGGAAGCTCCCTCGTGCGCTCTCC
TGTTCCGACCCTGCCGCTTACCGGATACCTGTCCGCCTTTCTCCCTTCGGGAAGCGTGGCGCTTTCTCAT
AGCTCACGCTGTAGGTATCTCAGTTCGGTGTAGGTCGTTCGCTCCAAGCTGGGCTGTGTGCACGAACCCC
CCGTTCAGCCCGACCGCTGCGCCTTATCCGGTAACTATCGTCTTGAGTCCAACCCGGTAAGACACGACTT
ATCGCCACTGGCAGCAGCCACTGGTAACAGGATTAGCAGAGCGAGGTATGTAGGCGGTGCTACAGAGTTC
TTGAAGTGGTGGCCTAACTACGGCTACACTAGAAGAACAGTATTTGGTATCTGCGCTCTGCTGAAGCCAG
TTACCTTCGGAAAAAGAGTTGGTAGCTCTTGATCCGGCAAACAAACCACCGCTGGTAGCGGTGGTTTTTT
TGTTTGCAAGCAGCAGATTACGCGCAGAAAAAAAGGATCTCAAGAAGATCCTTTGATCTTTTCTACGGGG
TCTGACGCTCAGTGGAACGAAAACTCACGTTAAGGGATTTTGGTCATGAGATTATCAAAAAGGATCTTCA
CCTAGATCCTTTTAAATTAAAAATGAAGTTTTAAATCAATCTAAAGTATATATGAGTAAACTTGGTCTGA
CAGTTACCAATGCTTAATCAGTGAGGCACCTATCTCAGCGATCTGTCTATTTCGTTCATCCATAGTTGCC
TGACTCCCCGTCGTGTAGATAACTACGATACGGGAGGGCTTACCATCTGGCCCCAGTGCTGCAATGATAC
CGCGAGACCCACGCTCACCGGCTCCAGATTTATCAGCAATAAACCAGCCAGCCGGAAGGGCCGAGCGCAG
AAGTGGTCCTGCAACTTTATCCGCCTCCATCCAGTCTATTAATTGTTGCCGGGAAGCTAGAGTAAGTAGT
TCGCCAGTTAATAGTTTGCGCAACGTTGTTGCCATTGCTACAGGCATCGTGGTGTCACGCTCGTCGTTTG
GTATGGCTTCATTCAGCTCCGGTTCCCAACGATCAAGGCGAGTTACATGATCCCCCATGTTGTGCAAAAA
AGCGGTTAGCTCCTTCGGTCCTCCGATCGTTGTCAGAAGTAAGTTGGCCGCAGTGTTATCACTCATGGTT
ATGGCAGCACTGCATAATTCTCTTACTGTCATGCCATCCGTAAGATGCTTTTCTGTGACTGGTGAGTACT
CAACCAAGTCATTCTGAGAATAGTGTATGCGGCGACCGAGTTGCTCTTGCCCGGCGTCAATACGGGATAA
TACCGCGCCACATAGCAGAACTTTAAAAGTGCTCATCATTGGAAAACGTTCTTCGGGGCGAAAACTCTCA
AGGATCTTACCGCTGTTGAGATCCAGTTCGATGTAACCCACTCGTGCACCCAACTGATCTTCAGCATCTT
TTACTTTCACCAGCGTTTCTGGGTGAGCAAAAACAGGAAGGCAAAATGCCGCAAAAAAGGGAATAAGGGC
GACACGGAAATGTTGAATACTCATACTCTTCCTTTTTCAATATTATTGAAGCATTTATCAGGGTTATTGT
CTCATGAGCGGATACATATTTGAATGTATTTAGAAAAATAAACAAATAGGGGTTCCGCGCACATTTCCCC
GAAAAGTGCCACCTGACGTCGACGGATCGGGAGATCAACTTGTTTATTGCAGCTTATAATGGTTACAAAT
AAAGCAATAGCATCACAAATTTCACAAATAAAGCATTTTTTTCACTGCATTCTAGTTGTGGTTTGTCCAA
ACTCATCAATGTATCTTATCATGTCTGGATCAACTGGATAACTCAAGCTAACCAAAATCATCCCAAACTT
CCCACCCCATACCCTATTACCACTGCCAATTACCTGTGGTTTCATTTACTCTAAACCTGTGATTCCTCTG
AATTATTTTCATTTTAAAGAAATTGTATTTGTTAAATATGTACTACAAACTTAGTAGTT
