Features (pLannotate 1.2.2; 28 found; start..end, strand, type, name):
    377..634     +  LTR            5' LTR (truncated): truncated 5' long terminal repeat (LTR) from HIV-1
    681..806     +  misc_feature   HIV-1 Ψ: packaging signal of human immunodeficiency virus type 1
    790..1128    +  CDS            HIV-1 gag (fragment): gag protein from human immunodeficiency virus 1; gag
   1303..1536    +  misc_feature   RRE: The Rev response element (RRE) of HIV-1 allows for Rev-dependent mRNA export from the nucleus to the cytoplasm.
   1913..2013    +  CDS            Rev (fragment): human immunodeficiency virus 1 (HIV-1) Rev protein; rev; enhances nuclear export of unspliced and incompletely spliced viral mRNAs
   2028..2144    +  misc_feature   cPPT/CTS: central polypurine tract and central termination sequence of HIV-1
   2221..2432    +  promoter       EF-1α core promoter: core promoter for human elongation factor EF-1α
   2433..3371    +  intron         EF-1α intron A: intron upstream of the start codon of human EF-1α
   3513..3692    +  CDS            PKN1 (fragment): PKN1_HUMAN - Also known as PAK1, PKN, PRK1, PRKCL1. Experimental evidence at protein level: Swiss-Prot protein existence level 1. PKC-related serine/threonine-protein kinase involved in various processes such as regulation of the intermediate filaments of the actin cytoskeleton, cell migration, tumor cell invasion and transcription regulation. Part of a signaling cascade that begins with the activation of the adrenergic receptor ADRA1B and leads to the activation of MAPK14. Regulates the cytoskeletal network by phosphorylating proteins such as VIM and neurofilament proteins NEFH, NEFL and NEFM
   3696..4427    +  CDS            cp173Venus: circularly permuted form of the Venus yellow fluorescent protein (Nagai et al., 2004) efficient FRET acceptor for CFP
   4419..4484    +  CDS            rplI (fragment): RL9_GEOKA - Protein inferred from homology: Swiss-Prot protein existence level 3. Binds to the 23S rRNA. From Geobacillus kaustophilus (strain HTA426).
   4611..5294    +  CDS            mCerulean3: mCerulean3 is a basic (constitutively fluorescent) cyan fluorescent protein published in 2011, derived from Aequorea victoria. It is reported to be a somewhat slowly-maturing monomer with very low acid sensitivity.
   5301..5885    +  CDS            RHOB: RHOB_HUMAN - Also known as ARH6, ARHB. Experimental evidence at protein level: Swiss-Prot protein existence level 1. Mediates apoptosis in neoplastically transformed cells after DNA damage. Not essential for development but affects cell adhesion and growth factor signaling in transformed cells. Plays a negative role in tumorigenesis as deletion causes tumor formation. Involved in intracellular protein trafficking of a number of proteins. Targets PKN1 to endosomes and is involved in trafficking of the EGF receptor from late endosomes to lysosomes. Also required for stability and nuclear traffic
   5977..6538    +  misc_feature   IRES: internal ribosome entry site (IRES) of the encephalomyocarditis virus (EMCV)
   6547..6966    +  CDS            bsr: BSR_BACCE - Experimental evidence at protein level: Swiss-Prot protein existence level 1. Catalyzes the deamination of the cytosine moiety of the antibiotics blasticidin S, cytomycin and acetylblasticidin S. From Bacillus cereus.
   6993..7581    +  misc_feature   WPRE: woodchuck hepatitis virus posttranscriptional regulatory element
   7598..7702    +  CDS            nef (fragment): NEF_HV1Z2 - Experimental evidence at protein level: Swiss-Prot protein existence level 1. Extracellular Nef protein targets CD4(+) T-lymphocytes for apoptosis by interacting with CXCR4 surface receptors. From Human immunodeficiency virus type 1 group M subtype D (isolate Z2/CDC-Z34) (HIV-1).
   7701..8117    +  CDS            nef (fragment): NEF_HV1BR - Experimental evidence at protein level: Swiss-Prot protein existence level 1. Extracellular Nef protein targets CD4(+) T-lymphocytes for apoptosis by interacting with CXCR4 surface receptors (PubMed:14990729). From Human immunodeficiency virus type 1 group M subtype B (isolate BRU/LAI) (HIV-1).
   8165..8422    +  LTR            5' LTR (truncated): truncated 5' long terminal repeat (LTR) from HIV-1
   8573..8595    -  protein_bind   lac operator (fragment): The lac repressor binds to the lac operator to inhibit transcription in E. coli. This inhibition can be relieved by adding lactose or isopropyl-β-D-thiogalactopyranoside (IPTG). lac repressor encoded by lacI
   8599..8629    -  promoter       lac promoter: promoter for the E. coli lac operon
   8644..8665    -  protein_bind   CAP binding site: CAP binding activates transcription in the presence of cAMP. E. coli catabolite activator protein
   8678..8770    -  CDS            lacI (fragment): lac repressor; lacI; The lac repressor binds to the lac operator to inhibit transcription in E. coli. This inhibition can be relieved by adding lactose or isopropyl-β-D-thiogalactopyranoside (IPTG).
   8953..9538    -  rep_origin     ori: high-copy-number ColE1/pMB1/pBR322/pUC origin of replication
   9709..10569   -  CDS            AmpR: β-lactamase; bla; confers resistance to ampicillin, carbenicillin, and related antibiotics
  10570..10674   -  promoter       AmpR promoter: bla
  10722..10856   +  polyA_signal   SV40 poly(A) signal: SV40 polyadenylation signal
  11071..329     +  CDS            nef (fragment) (across the origin): NEF_HV1BR - Experimental evidence at protein level: Swiss-Prot protein existence level 1. Extracellular Nef protein targets CD4(+) T-lymphocytes for apoptosis by interacting with CXCR4 surface receptors (PubMed:14990729). From Human immunodeficiency virus type 1 group M subtype B (isolate BRU/LAI) (HIV-1).
>Addgene plasmid #222634 | pLV-RhoB Sensor (PKN-L59Q)-IRES-Blast | analyzer sequence | sequence record 435965
TGGAAGGGCTAATTCACTCCCAAAGAAGACAAGATATCCTTGATCTGTGGATCTACCACACACAAGGCTA
CTTCCCTGATTAGCAGAACTACACACCAGGGCCAGGGGTCAGATATCCACTGACCTTTGGATGGTGCTAC
AAGCTAGTACCAGTTGAGCCAGATAAGGTAGAAGAGGCCAATAAAGGAGAGAACACCAGCTTGTTACACC
CTGTGAGCCTGCATGGGATGGATGACCCGGAGAGAGAAGTGTTAGAGTGGAGGTTTGACAGCCGCCTAGC
ATTTCATCACGTGGCCCGAGAGCTGCATCCGGAGTACTTCAAGAACTGCTGATATCGAGCTTGCTACAAG
GGACTTTCCGCTGGGGACTTTCCAGGGAGGCGTGGCCTGGGCGGGACTGGGGAGTGGCGAGCCCTCAGAT
CCTGCATATAAGCAGCTGCTTTTTGCCTGTACTGGGTCTCTCTGGTTAGACCAGATCTGAGCCTGGGAGC
TCTCTGGCTAACTAGGGAACCCACTGCTTAAGCCTCAATAAAGCTTGCCTTGAGTGCTTCAAGTAGTGTG
TGCCCGTCTGTTGTGTGACTCTGGTAACTAGAGATCCCTCAGACCCTTTTAGTCAGTGTGGAAAATCTCT
AGCAGTGGCGCCCGAACAGGGACTTGAAAGCGAAAGGGAAACCAGAGGAGCTCTCTCGACGCAGGACTCG
GCTTGCTGAAGCGCGCACGGCAAGAGGCGAGGGGCGGCGACTGGTGAGTACGCCAAAAATTTTGACTAGC
GGAGGCTAGAAGGAGAGAGATGGGTGCGAGAGCGTCAGTATTAAGCGGGGGAGAATTAGATCGCGATGGG
AAAAAATTCGGTTAAGGCCAGGGGGAAAGAAAAAATATAAATTAAAACATATAGTATGGGCAAGCAGGGA
GCTAGAACGATTCGCAGTTAATCCTGGCCTGTTAGAAACATCAGAAGGCTGTAGACAAATACTGGGACAG
CTACAACCATCCCTTCAGACAGGATCAGAAGAACTTAGATCATTATATAATACAGTAGCAACCCTCTATT
GTGTGCATCAAAGGATAGAGATAAAAGACACCAAGGAAGCTTTAGACAAGATAGAGGAAGAGCAAAACAA
AAGTAAGACCACCGCACAGCAAGCGGCCGGCCGCTGATCTTCAGACCTGGAGGAGGAGATATGAGGGACA
ATTGGAGAAGTGAATTATATAAATATAAAGTAGTAAAAATTGAACCATTAGGAGTAGCACCCACCAAGGC
AAAGAGAAGAGTGGTGCAGAGAGAAAAAAGAGCAGTGGGAATAGGAGCTTTGTTCCTTGGGTTCTTGGGA
GCAGCAGGAAGCACTATGGGCGCAGCGTCAATGACGCTGACGGTACAGGCCAGACAATTATTGTCTGGTA
TAGTGCAGCAGCAGAACAATTTGCTGAGGGCTATTGAGGCGCAACAGCATCTGTTGCAACTCACAGTCTG
GGGCATCAAGCAGCTCCAGGCAAGAATCCTGGCTGTGGAAAGATACCTAAAGGATCAACAGCTCCTGGGG
ATTTGGGGTTGCTCTGGAAAACTCATTTGCACCACTGCTGTGCCTTGGAATGCTAGTTGGAGTAATAAAT
CTCTGGAACAGATTTGGAATCACACGACCTGGATGGAGTGGGACAGAGAAATTAACAATTACACAAGCTT
AATACACTCCTTAATTGAAGAATCGCAAAACCAGCAAGAAAAGAATGAACAAGAATTATTGGAATTAGAT
AAATGGGCAAGTTTGTGGAATTGGTTTAACATAACAAATTGGCTGTGGTATATAAAATTATTCATAATGA
TAGTAGGAGGCTTGGTAGGTTTAAGAATAGTTTTTGCTGTACTTTCTATAGTGAATAGAGTTAGGCAGGG
ATATTCACCATTATCGTTTCAGACCCACCTCCCAACCCCGAGGGGACCCGACAGGCCCGAAGGAATAGAA
GAAGAAGGTGGAGAGAGAGACAGAGACAGATCCATTCGATTAGTGAACGGATCTCGACGGTATCGCCTTT
AAAAGAAAAGGGGGGATTGGGGGGTACAGTGCAGGGGAAAGAATAGTAGACATAATAGCAACAGACATAC
AAACTAAAGAACTACAAAAACAAATTACAAAAATTCAAAATTTTCGGGTTTATTACAGGGACAGCAGAGA
TCCAGTTTATCGATGAGGCCCTTTCGTCTTCACTCGAGGTGCCCGTCAGTGGGCAGAGCGCACATCGCCC
ACAGTCCCCGAGAAGTTGGGGGGAGGGGTCGGCAATTGAACCGGTGCCTAGAGAAGGTGGCGCGGGGTAA
ACTGGGAAAGTGATGTCGTGTACTGGCTCCGCCTTTTTCCCGAGGGTGGGGGAGAACCGTATATAAGTGC
AGTAGTCGCCGTGAACGTTCTTTTTCGCAACGGGTTTGCCGCCAGAACACAGGTAAGTGCCGTGTGTGGT
TCCCGCGGGCCTGGCCTCTTTACGGGTTATGGCCCTTGCGTGCCTTGAATTACTTCCACCTGGCTGCAGT
ACGTGATTCTTGATCCCGAGCTTCGGGTTGGAAGTGGGTGGGAGAGTTCGAGGCCTTGCGCTTAAGGAGC
CCCTTCGCCTCGTGCTTGAGTTGAGGCCTGGCCTGGGCGCTGGGGCCGCCGCGTGCGAATCTGGTGGCAC
CTTCGCGCCTGTCTCGCTGCTTTCGATAAGTCTCTAGCCATTTAAAATTTTTGATGACCTGCTGCGACGC
TTTTTTTCTGGCAAGATAGTCTTGTAAATGCGGGCCAAGATCTGCACACTGGTATTTCGGTTTTTGGGGC
CGCGGGCGGCGACGGGGCCCGTGCGTCCCAGCGCACATGTTCGGCGAGGCGGGGCCTGCGAGCGCGGCCA
CCGAGAATCGGACGGGGGTAGTCTCAAGCTGGCCGGCCTGCTCTGGTGCCTGGCCTCGCGCCGCCGTGTA
TCGCCCCGCCCTGGGCGGCAAGGCTGGCCCGGTCGGCACCAGTTGCGTGAGCGGAAAGATGGCCGCTTCC
CGGCCCTGCTGCAGGGAGCTCAAAATGGAGGACGCGGCGCTCGGGAGAGCGGGCGGGTGAGTCACCCACA
CAAAGGAAAAGGGCCTTTCCGTCCTCAGCCGTCGCTTCATGTGACTCCACGGAGTACCGGGCGCCGTCCA
GGCACCTCGATTAGTTCTCGAGCTTTTGGAGTACGTCGTCTTTAGGTTGGGGGGAGGGGTTTTATGCGAT
GGAGTTTCCCCACACTGAGTGGGTGGAGACTGAAGTTAGGCCAGCTTGGCACTTGATGTAATTCTCCTTG
GAATTTGCCCTTTTTGAGTTTGGATCTTGGTTCATTCTCAAGCCTCAGACAGTGGTTCAAAGTTTTTTTC
TTCCATTTCAGGTGTCGTGAGGATCCATGGCACACCATCACCACCATCACGGATCTGGTTCTAGCCTGGG
CCCCGTAGAGCTGCTGCTGCGGGGCTCCTCGCGCCGCCTCGACCTGCTGCACCAGCAGCTGCAGGAGCTG
CACGCCCACGGTTCTGGTTCCCTGCTAGAGCAGCTGGGCCTGGCCGGGGCAGACCTGGCGGCCCCCGGGG
TACAGCAGCAGCTGGAGCTGGAGCGGGAGCGGCTGCGGCGGGAAATCCGCAAGGAGCTGAAGCTGAAGGA
GGGTGCTGAGAACCAGCGGCGGGCCACCACTGACCTGGGCCGCGGTACCGGTTCTGACGGCGGCGTGCAG
CTCGCCGACCACTACCAGCAGAACACCCCCATCGGCGACGGCCCCGTGCTGCTGCCCGACAACCACTACC
TGAGCTACCAGTCCGCACTGAGCAAAGACCCCAACGAGAAGCGCGATCACATGGTCCTGCTGGAGTTCGT
GACCGCCGCCGGGATCACTCTCGGCATGGACGAGCTGTACAAGGGTTCTGGAAGTGGTTCTGTGAGCAAG
GGCGAGGAGCTGTTCACCGGGGTGGTGCCCATCCTGGTCGAGCTGGACGGCGACGTAAACGGCCACAAGT
TCAGCGTGTCCGGCGAGGGCGAGGGCGATGCCACCTACGGCAAGCTGACCCTGAAGTTGATCTGCACCAC
CGGCAAGCTGCCCGTGCCCTGGCCCACCCTCGTGACCACCCTCGGCTACGGCCTGCAGTGCTTCGCCCGC
TACCCCGACCACATGAAGCAGCACGACTTCTTCAAGTCCGCCATGCCCGAAGGCTACGTCCAGGAGCGCA
CCATCTTCTTCAAGGACGACGGCAACTACAAGACCCGCGCCGAGGTGAAGTTCGAGGGCGACACCCTGGT
GAACCGCATCGAGCTGAAGGGCATCGACTTCAAGGAGGACGGCAACATCCTGGGGCACAAGCTGGAGTAC
AACTACAACAGCCACAACGTCTATATCACCGCCGACAAGCAGAAGAACGGCATCAAGGCAAACTTCAAGA
TCCGCCACAACATCGAGGGATCAGAAGCACAAAAGCAGAAGGAACAGAGACAGGCAGCAGAGGAGCTGGC
AAACGGATCGGAGGCTCAGAAACAAAAAGAGCAAAGGCAAGCTGCTGAAGAACTAGCTAATGGTTCTGAG
GCGCAAAAGCAGAAAGAACAACGTCAGGCCGCCGAAGAGTTAGCGAACGGATCCGGGAGTGTTTCCAAAG
GGGAAGAATTGTTTACCGGCGTGGTCCCCATTCTCGTGGAACTTGATGGCGATGTGAATGGACACAAATT
CTCCGTAAGCGGAGAGGGTGAGGGTGATGCTACTTACGGGAAGTTGACTCTTAAGTTTATTTGCACGACT
GGGAAACTCCCCGTCCCTTGGCCTACTCTGGTGACTACACTGAGTTGGGGAGTTCAATGCTTTGCCCGAT
ATCCTGACCATATGAAACAGCATGACTTTTTTAAATCAGCTATGCCTGAGGGGTATGTTCAGGAACGCAC
TATCTTTTTCAAAGACGATGGGAATTATAAAACCAGGGCTGAAGTGAAATTTGAGGGTGACACACTGGTC
AATCGAATCGAACTGAAAGGAATTGACTTTAAAGAAGATGGGAACATTCTTGGACACAAACTGGAATACA
ATGCGATCCACGGGAACGTGTACATCACTGCCGATAAACAGAAAAATGGGATCAAAGCCAATTTCGGACT
TAATTGTAACATTGAAGATGGCAGTGTGCAACTTGCCGATCACTATCAGCAAAATACCCCGATCGGAGAC
GGACCTGTGCTCCTGCCAGATAACCATTATCTGAGTACGCAGTCTGCACTCAGCAAGGACCCTAATGAGA
AGAGAGACCATATGGTGCTCCTGGAATTTGTCACCGCTGCCGGCGCTAGCGCGGCCATCCGCAAGAAGCT
GGTGGTTGTGGGCGACGGCGCGTGTGGCAAGACGTGCCTGCTGATCGTGTTCAGTAAGGACGAGTTCCCC
GAGGTGTACGTGCCCACCGTCTTCGAGAACTATGTGGCCGACATTGAGGTGGACGGCAAGCAGGTGGAGC
TGGCGCTGTGGGACACGGCGGGCCAGGAGGACTACGACCGCCTGCGGCCGCTCTCCTACCCGGACACCGA
CGTCATTCTCATGTGCTTCTCGGTGGACAGCCCGGACTCGCTGGAGAACATCCCCGAGAAGTGGGTCCCC
GAGGTGAAGCACTTCTGTCCCAATGTGCCCATCATCCTGGTGGCCAACAAAAAAGACCTGCGCAGCGACG
AGCATGTCCGCACAGAGCTGGCCCGCATGAAGCAGGAACCCGTGCGCACGGATGACGGCCGCGCCATGGC
CGTGCGCATCCAAGCCTACGACTACCTCGAGTGCTCTGCCAAGACCAAGGAAGGCGTGCGCGAGGTCTTC
GAGACGGCCACGCGCGCCGCGCTGCAGAAGCGCTACGGCTCCCAGAACGGCTGCATCAACTGCTGCAAGG
TGCTATGAGCGGCCGCTCTAGAGTCGACGGGCCGCGGTAACAATTGTTAACTAACTTAAGCTAGCAACGG
TTTCCCTCTAGCGGGATCAATTCCGCCCCCCCCCCCTAACGTTACTGGCCGAAGCCGCTTGGAATAAGGC
CGGTGTGCGTTTGTCTATATGTTATTTTCCACCATATTGCCGTCTTTTGGCAATGTGAGGGCCCGGAAAC
CTGGCCCTGTCTTCTTGACGAGCATTCCTAGGGGTCTTTCCCCTCTCGCCAAAGGAATGCAAGGTCTGTT
GAATGTCGTGAAGGAAGCAGTTCCTCTGGAAGCTTCTTGAAGACAAACAACGTCTGTAGCGACCCTTTGC
AGGCAGCGGAACCCCCCACCTGGCGACAGGTGCCTCTGCGGCCAAAAGCCACGTGTATAAGATACACCTG
CAAAGGCGGCACAACCCCAGTGCCACGTTGTGAGTTGGATAGTTGTGGAAAGAGTCAAATGGCTCTCCTC
AAGCGTATTCAACAAGGGGCTGAAGGATGCCCAGAAGGTACCCCATTGTATGGGATCTGATCTGGGGCCT
CGGTGCACATGCTTTACATGTGTTTAGTCGAGGTTAAAAAAACGTCTAGGCCCCCCGAACCACGGGGACG
TGGTTTTCCTTTGAAAAACACGATAATACCATGGTCATGAAAACATTTAACATTTCTCAACAAGATCTAG
AATTAGTAGAAGTAGCGACAGAGAAGATTACAATGCTTTATGAGGATAATAAACATCATGTGGGAGCGGC
AATTCGTACGAAAACAGGAGAAATCATTTCGGCAGTACATATTGAAGCGTATATAGGACGAGTAACTGTT
TGTGCAGAAGCCATTGCGATTGGTAGTGCAGTTTCGAATGGACAAAAGGATTTTGACACGATTGTAGCTG
TTAGACACCCTTATTCTGACGAAGTAGATAGAAGTATTCGAGTGGTAAGTCCTTGTGGTATGTGTAGGGA
GTTGATTTCAGACTATGCACCAGATTGTTTTGTGTTAATAGAAATGAATGGCAAGTTAGTCAAAACTACG
ATTGAAGAACTCATTCCACTCAAATATACCCGAAATTAACCCGGGCGGGGCGCGTCTGGAACAATCAACC
TCTGGATTACAAAATTTGTGAAAGATTGACTGGTATTCTTAACTATGTTGCTCCTTTTACGCTATGTGGA
TACGCTGCTTTAATGCCTTTGTATCATGCTATTGCTTCCCGTATGGCTTTCATTTTCTCCTCCTTGTATA
AATCCTGGTTGCTGTCTCTTTATGAGGAGTTGTGGCCCGTTGTCAGGCAACGTGGCGTGGTGTGCACTGT
GTTTGCTGACGCAACCCCCACTGGTTGGGGCATTGCCACCACCTGTCAGCTCCTTTCCGGGACTTTCGCT
TTCCCCCTCCCTATTGCCACGGCGGAACTCATCGCCGCCTGCCTTGCCCGCTGCTGGACAGGGGCTCGGC
TGTTGGGCACTGACAATTCCGTGGTGTTGTCGGGGAAGCTGACGTCCTTTCCATGGCTGCTCGCCTGTGT
TGCCACCTGGATTCTGCGCGGGACGTCCTTCTGCTACGTCCCTTCGGCCCTCAATCCAGCGGACCTTCCT
TCCCGCGGCCTGCTGCCGGCTCTGCGGCCTCTTCCGCGTCTTCGCCTTCGCCCTCAGACGAGTCGGATCT
CCCTTTGGGCCGCCTCCCCGCCTGGAATTAATTCTGCAGTCGAGACCTAGAAAAACATGGAGCAATCACA
AGTAGCAATACAGCAGCTACCAATGCTGATTGTGCCTGGCTAGAAGCACAAGAGGAGGAGGAGGTGGGTT
TTTCCAGTCACACCTCAGGTACCTTTAAGACCAATGACTTACAAGGCAGCTGTAGATCTTAGCCACTTTT
TAAAAGAAAAGAGGGGACTGGAAGGGCTAATTCACTCCCAACGAAGACAAGATATCCTTGATCTGTGGAT
CTACCACACACAAGGCTACTTCCCTGATTAGCAGAACTACACACCAGGGCCAGGGGTCAGATATCCACTG
ACCTTTGGATGGTGCTACAAGCTAGTACCAGTTGAGCCAGATAAGGTAGAAGAGGCCAATAAAGGAGAGA
ACACCAGCTTGTTACACCCTGTGAGCCTGCATGGGATGGATGACCCGGAGAGAGAAGTGTTAGAGTGGAG
GTTTGACAGCCGCCTAGCATTTCATCACGTGGCCCGAGAGCTGCATCCGGAGTACTTCAAGAACTGCTGA
TATCGAGCTTGCTACAAGGGACTTTCCGCTGGGGACTTTCCAGGGAGGCGTGGCCTGGGCGGGACTGGGG
AGTGGCGAGCCCTCAGATCCTGCATATAAGCAGCTGCTTTTTGCCTGTACTGGGTCTCTCTGGTTAGACC
AGATCTGAGCCTGGGAGCTCTCTGGCTAACTAGGGAACCCACTGCTTAAGCCTCAATAAAGCTTGCCTTG
AGTGCTTCAAGTAGTGTGTGCCCGTCTGTTGTGTGACTCTGGTAACTAGAGATCCCTCAGACCCTTTTAG
TCAGTGTGGAAAATCTCTAGCAGTAGTAGTTCATGTCATCTTATTATTCAGTATTTATAACTTGCAAAGA
AATGAATATCAGAGAGTGAGAGGCCTTGACATTGCTAGCGTTTTACCGTCGACCTCTAGCTAGAGCTTGG
CGTAATCATGGTCATAGCTGTTTCCTGTGTGAAATTGTTATCCGCTCACAATTCCACACAACATACGAGC
CGGAAGCATAAAGTGTAAAGCCTGGGGTGCCTAATGAGTGAGCTAACTCACATTAATTGCGTTGCGCTCA
CTGCCCGCTTTCCAGTCGGGAAACCTGTCGTGCCAGCTGCATTAATGAATCGGCCAACGCGCGGGGAGAG
GCGGTTTGCGTATTGGGCGCTCTTCCGCTTCCTCGCTCACTGACTCGCTGCGCTCGGTCGTTCGGCTGCG
GCGAGCGGTATCAGCTCACTCAAAGGCGGTAATACGGTTATCCACAGAATCAGGGGATAACGCAGGAAAG
AACATGTGAGCAAAAGGCCAGCAAAAGGCCAGGAACCGTAAAAAGGCCGCGTTGCTGGCGTTTTTCCATA
GGCTCCGCCCCCCTGACGAGCATCACAAAAATCGACGCTCAAGTCAGAGGTGGCGAAACCCGACAGGACT
ATAAAGATACCAGGCGTTTCCCCCTGGAAGCTCCCTCGTGCGCTCTCCTGTTCCGACCCTGCCGCTTACC
GGATACCTGTCCGCCTTTCTCCCTTCGGGAAGCGTGGCGCTTTCTCATAGCTCACGCTGTAGGTATCTCA
GTTCGGTGTAGGTCGTTCGCTCCAAGCTGGGCTGTGTGCACGAACCCCCCGTTCAGCCCGACCGCTGCGC
CTTATCCGGTAACTATCGTCTTGAGTCCAACCCGGTAAGACACGACTTATCGCCACTGGCAGCAGCCACT
GGTAACAGGATTAGCAGAGCGAGGTATGTAGGCGGTGCTACAGAGTTCTTGAAGTGGTGGCCTAACTACG
GCTACACTAGAAGAACAGTATTTGGTATCTGCGCTCTGCTGAAGCCAGTTACCTTCGGAAAAAGAGTTGG
TAGCTCTTGATCCGGCAAACAAACCACCGCTGGTAGCGGTTTTTTTGTTTGCAAGCAGCAGATTACGCGC
AGAAAAAAAGGATCTCAAGAAGATCCTTTGATCTTTTCTACGGGGTCTGACGCTCAGTGGAACGAAAACT
CACGTTAAGGGATTTTGGTCATGAGATTATCAAAAAGGATCTTCACCTAGATCCTTTTAAATTAAAAATG
AAGTTTTAAATCAATCTAAAGTATATATGAGTAAACTTGGTCTGACAGTTACCAATGCTTAATCAGTGAG
GCACCTATCTCAGCGATCTGTCTATTTCGTTCATCCATAGTTGCCTGACTCCCCGTCGTGTAGATAACTA
CGATACGGGAGGGCTTACCATCTGGCCCCAGTGCTGCAATGATACCGCGAGACCCACGCTCACCGGCTCC
AGATTTATCAGCAATAAACCAGCCAGCCGGAAGGGCCGAGCGCAGAAGTGGTCCTGCAACTTTATCCGCC
TCCATCCAGTCTATTAATTGTTGCCGGGAAGCTAGAGTAAGTAGTTCGCCAGTTAATAGTTTGCGCAACG
TTGTTGCCATTGCTACAGGCATCGTGGTGTCACGCTCGTCGTTTGGTATGGCTTCATTCAGCTCCGGTTC
CCAACGATCAAGGCGAGTTACATGATCCCCCATGTTGTGCAAAAAAGCGGTTAGCTCCTTCGGTCCTCCG
ATCGTTGTCAGAAGTAAGTTGGCCGCAGTGTTATCACTCATGGTTATGGCAGCACTGCATAATTCTCTTA
CTGTCATGCCATCCGTAAGATGCTTTTCTGTGACTGGTGAGTACTCAACCAAGTCATTCTGAGAATAGTG
TATGCGGCGACCGAGTTGCTCTTGCCCGGCGTCAATACGGGATAATACCGCGCCACATAGCAGAACTTTA
AAAGTGCTCATCATTGGAAAACGTTCTTCGGGGCGAAAACTCTCAAGGATCTTACCGCTGTTGAGATCCA
GTTCGATGTAACCCACTCGTGCACCCAACTGATCTTCAGCATCTTTTACTTTCACCAGCGTTTCTGGGTG
AGCAAAAACAGGAAGGCAAAATGCCGCAAAAAAGGGAATAAGGGCGACACGGAAATGTTGAATACTCATA
CTCTTCCTTTTTCAATATTATTGAAGCATTTATCAGGGTTATTGTCTCATGAGCGGATACATATTTGAAT
GTATTTAGAAAAATAAACAAATAGGGGTTCCGCGCACATTTCCCCGAAAAGTGCCACCTGACGTCGACGG
ATCGGGAGATCAACTTGTTTATTGCAGCTTATAATGGTTACAAATAAAGCAATAGCATCACAAATTTCAC
AAATAAAGCATTTTTTTCACTGCATTCTAGTTGTGGTTTGTCCAAACTCATCAATGTATCTTATCATGTC
TGGATCAACTGGATAACTCAAGCTAACCAAAATCATCCCAAACTTCCCACCCCATACCCTATTACCACTG
CCAATTACCTAGTGGTTTCATTTACTCTAAACCTGTGATTCCTCTGAATTATTTTCATTTTAAAGAAATT
GTATTTGTTAAATATGTACTACAAACTTAGTAGTTTTTAAAGAAATTGTATTTGTTAAATATGTACTACA
AACTTAGTAGT
